Addgene plasmid #163125: pMAL-c5x_UnaG
Purpose: A plasmid with UnaG coding sequence cloned into it. UnaG gene codon optimized for E. coli and B. theta. Expresses UnaG with N-term maltose-binding protein (MBP)-tag and C-term His-tag.
Depositing lab: Julie Biteen. Depositing organization: University of Michigan. Publication: Imaging living obligate anaerobic bacteria with bilin-binding fluorescent proteins. Chia HE, Zuo T, Koropatkin NM, Marsh ENG, Biteen JS. Curr Res Microb Sci. 2020 Sep;1:1-6. doi: 10.1016/j.crmicr.2020.04.001. Epub 2020 May 11. PubMed 33313576.
Backbone
  Vector backbone: pMAL-c5x
  Backbone size w/o insert (bp): 5630
  Total vector size (bp): 6088
  Vector type: Bacterial Expression
Growth in bacteria
  Bacterial resistance: Ampicillin, 100 μg/mL
  Growth temperature: 37°C
  Growth strain: DH5alpha
  Copy number: High Copy
Gene/Insert
  Gene/Insert name: UnaG
  Species: Anguilla japonica
  Insert size (bp): 438
  Tag / fusion protein: His (C terminal on insert); MBP (N terminal on backbone)
Terms and licenses: Academic/Nonprofit Terms; Industry Terms: Not Available to Industry
How to cite: pMAL-c5x_UnaG was a gift from Julie Biteen (Addgene plasmid # 163125 ; http://n2t.net/addgene:163125 ; RRID:Addgene_163125)
