[The description below was written by a language model from this plasmid's Addgene catalogue record and pLannotate feature annotations shown in this document.]
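Description:
pMAL-c5x_UnaG is a 6,088 bp bacterial expression plasmid built on the pMAL-c5x backbone for producing the fluorescent protein UnaG in E. coli as a maltose-binding protein fusion. It replicates from a ColE1/pMB1-type origin and is selected with ampicillin through the bla (β-lactamase) gene. The catalogue lists it as high copy, although the feature table also shows the pBR322-derived rop gene and bom fragments, elements that normally moderate copy number. The two annotated sequence records (depositor and sequencing result) have the same length and identical feature sets, offset by only two bases.

Expression is driven by the tac promoter, a strong trp/lac hybrid, followed by a lac operator. A plasmid-borne lacI gene under the lacIq promoter supplies ample repressor, so transcription stays low until it is induced with IPTG. The open reading frame begins with a malE-derived MBP that lacks its signal sequence, which keeps the fusion in the cytosol. After a short linker region that is not annotated comes the 438 bp insert encoding UnaG with a C-terminal His tag. The rrnB T1 and T2 terminators close the transcription unit.

UnaG, from the Japanese eel Anguilla japonica, is a green fluorescent protein that fluoresces only when bound to its cofactor bilirubin. Here its coding sequence is codon-optimized for both E. coli and Bacteroides thetaiotaomicron. The MBP and His tags provide two handles for affinity purification, and MBP commonly aids solubility. The associated work concerns bilin-binding fluorescent proteins for imaging living obligate anaerobic bacteria, so this plasmid most plausibly serves to make recombinant UnaG for purification and characterization in that context.
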