Features (pLannotate 1.2.2; 18 found; start..end, strand, type, name):
      3..80      +  promoter       lacIq promoter: lacI (mutant); In the lacIq allele, a single base change in the promoter boosts expression of the lacI gene about 10-fold.
     81..1163    +  CDS            lacI: lac repressor; lacI; The lac repressor binds to the lac operator to inhibit transcription in E. coli. This inhibition can be relieved by adding lactose or isopropyl-β-D-thiogalactopyranoside (IPTG).
   1176..1197    +  protein_bind   CAP binding site: CAP binding activates transcription in the presence of cAMP. E. coli catabolite activator protein
   1216..1233    +  promoter       tet promoter (fragment): E. coli promoter for tetracycline efflux protein gene
   1406..1434    +  promoter       tac promoter: strong E. coli promoter; hybrid between the trp and lac UV5 promoters
   1442..1458    +  protein_bind   lac operator: The lac repressor binds to the lac operator to inhibit transcription in E. coli. This inhibition can be relieved by adding lactose or isopropyl-β-D-thiogalactopyranoside (IPTG). lac repressor encoded by lacI
   1528..2628    +  CDS            MBP: maltose binding protein from E. coli; malE (mutated); This version of the gene does not encode a signal sequence, so MBP will remain in the cytosol.
   2701..3117    +  CDS            UnaG: UnaG is a basic (constitutively fluorescent) green fluorescent protein published in 2013, derived from Anguilla japonica. It has low acid sensitivity. It requires the cofactor bilirubin for fluorescence.
   3118..3135    +  CDS            7xHis (fragment): 6xHis affinity tag
   3174..3260    +  terminator     rrnB T1 terminator: Escherichia coli rrnB; transcription terminator T1 from the E. coli rrnB gene
   3352..3379    +  terminator     rrnB T2 terminator: transcription terminator T2 from the E. coli rrnB gene
   3426..3497    +  promoter       AmpR promoter: bla
   3498..4358    +  CDS            AmpR: β-lactamase; bla; confers resistance to ampicillin, carbenicillin, and related antibiotics
   4446..5034    +  rep_origin     ori: high-copy-number ColE1/pMB1/pBR322/pUC origin of replication
   5220..5272    -  misc_feature   bom (fragment): basis of mobility region from pBR322
   5283..5302    -  misc_feature   bom (fragment): basis of mobility region from pBR322
   5404..5595    -  CDS            rop: Rop protein, which maintains plasmids at low copy number; rop
   5612..5992    +  CDS            YPB1_ECOLX: Protein predicted: Swiss-Prot protein existence level 4. From Escherichia coli.
>Addgene plasmid #163125 | pMAL-c5x_UnaG | depositor full sequence | sequence record 316709 | pMAL-c5x_UnaG sequence 6088 bps
CCGACACCATCGAATGGTGCAAAACCTTTCGCGGTATGGCATGATAGCGCCCGGAAGAGAGTCAATTCAG
GGTGGTGAATGTGAAACCAGTAACGTTATACGATGTCGCAGAGTATGCCGGTGTCTCTTATCAGACCGTT
TCCCGCGTGGTGAACCAGGCCAGCCACGTTTCTGCGAAAACGCGGGAAAAAGTGGAAGCGGCGATGGCGG
AGCTGAATTACATTCCCAACCGCGTGGCACAACAACTGGCGGGCAAACAGTCGTTGCTGATTGGCGTTGC
CACCTCCAGTCTGGCCCTGCACGCGCCGTCGCAAATTGTCGCGGCGATTAAATCTCGCGCCGATCAACTG
GGTGCCAGCGTGGTGGTGTCGATGGTAGAACGAAGCGGCGTCGAAGCCTGTAAAGCGGCGGTGCACAATC
TTCTCGCGCAACGCGTCAGTGGGCTGATCATTAACTATCCGCTGGATGACCAGGATGCCATTGCTGTGGA
AGCTGCCTGCACTAATGTTCCGGCGTTATTTCTTGATGTCTCTGACCAGACACCCATCAACAGTATTATT
TTCTCCCATGAAGACGGTACGCGACTGGGCGTGGAGCATCTGGTCGCATTGGGTCACCAGCAAATCGCGC
TGTTAGCGGGCCCATTAAGTTCTGTCTCGGCGCGTCTGCGTCTGGCTGGCTGGCATAAATATCTCACTCG
CAATCAAATTCAGCCGATAGCGGAACGGGAAGGCGACTGGAGTGCCATGTCCGGTTTTCAACAAACCATG
CAAATGCTGAATGAGGGCATCGTTCCCACTGCGATGCTGGTTGCCAACGATCAGATGGCGCTGGGCGCAA
TGCGCGCCATTACCGAGTCCGGGCTGCGCGTTGGTGCGGATATTTCGGTAGTGGGATACGACGATACCGA
AGACAGCTCATGTTATATCCCGCCGTTAACCACCATCAAACAGGATTTTCGCCTGCTGGGGCAAACCAGC
GTGGACCGCTTGCTGCAACTCTCTCAGGGCCAGGCGGTGAAGGGCAATCAGCTGTTGCCCGTCTCACTGG
TGAAAAGAAAAACCACCCTGGCGCCCAATACGCAAACCGCCTCTCCCCGCGCGTTGGCCGATTCATTAAT
GCAGCTGGCACGACAGGTTTCCCGACTGGAAAGCGGGCAGTGAGCGCAACGCAATTAATGTAAGTTAGCT
CACTCATTAGGCACAATTCTCATGTTTGACAGCTTATCATCGACTGCACGGTGCACCAATGCTTCTGGCG
TCAGGCAGCCATCGGAAGCTGTGGTATGGCTGTGCAGGTCGTAAATCACTGCATAATTCGTGTCGCTCAA
GGCGCACTCCCGTTCTGGATAATGTTTTTTGCGCCGACATCATAACGGTTCTGGCAAATATTCTGAAATG
AGCTGTTGACAATTAATCATCGGCTCGTATAATGTGTGGAATTGTGAGCGGATAACAATTTCACACAGGA
AACAGCCAGTCCGTTTAGGTGTTTTCACGAGCAATTGACCAACAAGGACCATAGATTATGAAAATCGAAG
AAGGTAAACTGGTAATCTGGATTAACGGCGATAAAGGCTATAACGGTCTCGCTGAAGTCGGTAAGAAATT
CGAGAAAGATACCGGAATTAAAGTCACCGTTGAGCATCCGGATAAACTGGAAGAGAAATTCCCACAGGTT
GCGGCAACTGGCGATGGCCCTGACATTATCTTCTGGGCACACGACCGCTTTGGTGGCTACGCTCAATCTG
GCCTGTTGGCTGAAATCACCCCGGACAAAGCGTTCCAGGACAAGCTGTATCCGTTTACCTGGGATGCCGT
ACGTTACAACGGCAAGCTGATTGCTTACCCGATCGCTGTTGAAGCGTTATCGCTGATTTATAACAAAGAT
CTGCTGCCGAACCCGCCAAAAACCTGGGAAGAGATCCCGGCGCTGGATAAAGAACTGAAAGCGAAAGGTA
AGAGCGCGCTGATGTTCAACCTGCAAGAACCGTACTTCACCTGGCCGCTGATTGCTGCTGACGGGGGTTA
TGCGTTCAAGTATGAAAACGGCAAGTACGACATTAAAGACGTGGGCGTGGATAACGCTGGCGCGAAAGCG
GGTCTGACCTTCCTGGTTGACCTGATTAAAAACAAACACATGAATGCAGACACCGATTACTCCATCGCAG
AAGCTGCCTTTAATAAAGGCGAAACAGCGATGACCATCAACGGCCCGTGGGCATGGTCCAACATCGACAC
CAGCAAAGTGAATTATGGTGTAACGGTACTGCCGACCTTCAAGGGTCAACCATCCAAACCGTTCGTTGGC
GTGCTGAGCGCAGGTATTAACGCCGCCAGTCCGAACAAAGAGCTGGCAAAAGAGTTCCTCGAAAACTATC
TGCTGACTGATGAAGGTCTGGAAGCGGTTAATAAAGACAAACCGCTGGGTGCCGTAGCGCTGAAGTCTTA
CGAGGAAGAGTTGGTGAAAGATCCGCGTATTGCCGCCACTATGGAAAACGCCCAGAAAGGTGAAATCATG
CCGAACATCCCGCAGATGTCCGCTTTCTGGTATGCCGTGCGTACTGCGGTGATCAACGCCGCCAGCGGTC
GTCAGACTGTCGATGAAGCCCTGAAAGACGCGCAGACTAATTCGAGCTCGAACAACAACAACAATAACAA
TAACAACAACCTCGGGATCGAGGGAAGGATTTCACATATGATGGTGGAAAAGTTCGTTGGTACCTGGAAA
ATCGCTGATAGCCATAATTTTGGTGAATATCTGAAGGCGATTGGCGCTCCGAAAGAACTGAGCGATGGTG
GCGACGCTACCACCCCGACCCTGTACATCAGCCAGAAAGATGGTGACAAGATGACCGTGAAAATTGAAAA
TGGTCCGCCGACCTTCCTGGATACCCAAGTTAAATTTAAGCTGGGTGAAGAATTCGATGAATTTCCGAGC
GACCGTCGTAAAGGTGTGAAGAGCGTGGTTAACCTGGTTGGCGAAAAGCTGGTGTATGTTCAGAAGTGGG
ACGGCAAAGAAACCACCTACGTGCGTGAAATCAAAGATGGTAAACTGGTGGTGACCCTGACCATGGGCGA
CGTGGTTGCAGTTCGTAGCTATCGTCGTGCGACCGAACATCACCATCACCATCACTAAGGATCCGAATTC
CCTGCAGGTAATTAAATAAGCTTCAAATAAAACGAAAGGCTCAGTCGAAAGACTGGGCCTTTCGTTTTAT
CTGTTGTTTGTCGGTGAACGCTCTCCTGAGTAGGACAAATCCGCCGGGAGCGGATTTGAACGTTGCGAAG
CAACGGCCCGGAGGGTGGCGGGCAGGACGCCCGCCATAAACTGCCAGGCATCAAATTAAGCAGAAGGCCA
TCCTGACGGATGGCCTTTTTGCGTTTCTACAAACTCTTTCGGTCCGTTGTTTATTTTTCTAAATACATTC
AAATATGTATCCGCTCATGAGACAATAACCCTGATAAATGCTTCAATAATATTGAAAAAGGAAGAGTATG
AGTATTCAACATTTCCGTGTCGCCCTTATTCCCTTTTTTGCGGCATTTTGCCTTCCTGTTTTTGCTCACC
CAGAAACGCTGGTGAAAGTAAAAGATGCTGAAGATCAGTTGGGTGCACGAGTGGGTTACATCGAACTGGA
TCTCAACAGCGGTAAGATCCTTGAGAGTTTTCGCCCCGAAGAACGTTTCCCAATGATGAGCACTTTTAAA
GTTCTGCTATGTGGCGCGGTATTATCCCGTGTTGACGCCGGGCAAGAGCAACTCGGTCGCCACATACACT
ATTCTCAGAATGACTTGGTTGAGTACTCACCAGTCACAGAAAAGCATCTTACGGATGGCATGACAGTAAG
AGAATTATGCAGTGCTGCCATAACCATGAGTGATAACACTGCGGCCAACTTACTTCTGACAACGATCGGA
GGACCGAAGGAGCTAACCGCTTTTTTGCACAACATGGGGGATCATGTAACTCGCCTTGATCGTTGGGAAC
CGGAGCTGAATGAAGCCATACCAAACGACGAGCGTGACACCACGATGCCTGTAGCAATGGCAACAACGTT
GCGCAAACTATTAACTGGCGAACTACTTACTCTAGCTTCCCGGCAACAATTAATAGACTGGATGGAGGCG
GATAAAGTTGCAGGACCACTTCTGCGCTCGGCCCTTCCGGCTGGCTGGTTTATTGCTGATAAATCTGGAG
CCGGTGAGCGTGGGTCTCGCGGTATCATTGCAGCACTGGGGCCAGATGGTAAGCCCTCCCGTATCGTAGT
TATCTACACGACGGGGAGTCAGGCAACTATGGATGAACGAAATAGACAGATCGCTGAGATAGGTGCCTCA
CTGATTAAGCATTGGTAACTGTCAGACCAAGTTTACTCATATATACTTTAGATTGATTTCCTTAGGACTG
AGCGTCAACCCCGTAGAAAAGATCAAAGGATCTTCTTGAGATCCTTTTTTTCTGCGCGTAATCTGCTGCT
TGCAAACAAAAAAACCACCGCTACCAGCGGTGGTTTGTTTGCCGGATCAAGAGCTACCAACTCTTTTTCC
GAAGGTAACTGGCTTCAGCAGAGCGCAGATACCAAATACTGTCCTTCTAGTGTAGCCGTAGTTAGGCCAC
CACTTCAAGAACTCTGTAGCACCGCCTACATACCTCGCTCTGCTAATCCTGTTACCAGTGGCTGCTGCCA
GTGGCGATAAGTCGTGTCTTACCGGGTTGGACTCAAGACGATAGTTACCGGATAAGGCGCAGCGGTCGGG
CTGAACGGGGGGTTCGTGCACACAGCCCAGCTTGGAGCGAACGACCTACACCGAACTGAGATACCTACAG
CGTGAGCTATGAGAAAGCGCCACGCTTCCCGAAGGGAGAAAGGCGGACAGGTATCCGGTAAGCGGCAGGG
TCGGAACAGGAGAGCGCACGAGGGAGCTTCCAGGGGGAAACGCCTGGTATCTTTATAGTCCTGTCGGGTT
TCGCCACCTCTGACTTGAGCGTCGATTTTTGTGATGCTCGTCAGGGGGGCGGAGCCTATGGAAAAACGCC
AGCAACGCGGCCTTTTTACGGTTCCTGGCCTTTTGCTGGCCTTTTGCTCACATGTTCTTTCCTGCGTTAT
CCCCTGATTCTGTGGATAACCGTATTACCGCCTTTGAGTGAGCTGATACCGCTCGCCGCAGCCGAACGAC
CGAGCGCAGCGAGTCAGTGAGCGAGGAAGCGGAAGAGCGCCTGATGCGGTATTTTCTCCTTACGCATCTG
TGCGGTATTTCACACCGCATATAAGGTGCACTGTGACTGGGTCATGGCTGCGCCCCGACACCCGCCAACA
CCCGCTGACGCGCCCTGACGGGCTTGTCTGCTCCCGGCATCCGCTTACAGACAAGCTGTGACCGTCTCCG
GGAGCTGCATGTGTCAGAGGTTTTCACCGTCATCACCGAAACGCGCGAGGCAGCTGCGGTAAAGCTCATC
AGCGTGGTCGTGCAGCGATTCACAGATGTCTGCCTGTTCATCCGCGTCCAGCTCGTTGAGTTTCTCCAGA
AGCGTTAATGTCTGGCTTCTGATAAAGCGGGCCATGTTAAGGGCGGTTTTTTCCTGTTTGGTCACTGATG
CCTCCGTGTAAGGGGGATTTCTGTTCATGGGGGTAATGATACCGATGAAACGAGAGAGGATGCTCACGAT
ACGGGTTACTGATGATGAACATGCCCGGTTACTGGAACGTTGTGAGGGTAAACAACTGGCGGTATGGATG
CGGCGGGACCAGAGAAAAATCACTCAGGGTCAATGCCAGCGCTTCGTTAATACAGATGTAGGTGTTCCAC
AGGGTAGCCAGCAGCATCCTGCGATGCAGATCCGGAACATAATGGTGCAGGGCGCTGACTTCCGCGTTTC
CAGACTTTACGAAACACGGAAACCGAAGACCATTCATGTTGTTGCTCAGGTCGCAGACGTTTTGCAGCAG
CAGTCGCTTCACGTTCGCTCGCGTATCGGTGATTCATTCTGCTAACCAGTAAGGCAACCCCGCCAGCCTA
GCCGGGTCCTCAACGACAGGAGCACGATCATGCGCACCCGTGGCCAGGACCCAACGCTGCCCGAAATT
