Features (pLannotate 1.2.2; 18 found; start..end, strand, type, name):
      1..78      +  promoter       lacIq promoter: lacI (mutant); In the lacIq allele, a single base change in the promoter boosts expression of the lacI gene about 10-fold.
     79..1161    +  CDS            lacI: lac repressor; lacI; The lac repressor binds to the lac operator to inhibit transcription in E. coli. This inhibition can be relieved by adding lactose or isopropyl-β-D-thiogalactopyranoside (IPTG).
   1174..1195    +  protein_bind   CAP binding site: CAP binding activates transcription in the presence of cAMP. E. coli catabolite activator protein
   1214..1231    +  promoter       tet promoter (fragment): E. coli promoter for tetracycline efflux protein gene
   1404..1432    +  promoter       tac promoter: strong E. coli promoter; hybrid between the trp and lac UV5 promoters
   1440..1456    +  protein_bind   lac operator: The lac repressor binds to the lac operator to inhibit transcription in E. coli. This inhibition can be relieved by adding lactose or isopropyl-β-D-thiogalactopyranoside (IPTG). lac repressor encoded by lacI
   1526..2626    +  CDS            MBP: maltose binding protein from E. coli; malE (mutated); This version of the gene does not encode a signal sequence, so MBP will remain in the cytosol.
   2699..3115    +  CDS            UnaG: UnaG is a basic (constitutively fluorescent) green fluorescent protein published in 2013, derived from Anguilla japonica. It has low acid sensitivity. It requires the cofactor bilirubin for fluorescence.
   3116..3133    +  CDS            7xHis (fragment): 6xHis affinity tag
   3172..3258    +  terminator     rrnB T1 terminator: Escherichia coli rrnB; transcription terminator T1 from the E. coli rrnB gene
   3350..3377    +  terminator     rrnB T2 terminator: transcription terminator T2 from the E. coli rrnB gene
   3424..3495    +  promoter       AmpR promoter: bla
   3496..4356    +  CDS            AmpR: β-lactamase; bla; confers resistance to ampicillin, carbenicillin, and related antibiotics
   4444..5032    +  rep_origin     ori: high-copy-number ColE1/pMB1/pBR322/pUC origin of replication
   5218..5270    -  misc_feature   bom (fragment): basis of mobility region from pBR322
   5281..5300    -  misc_feature   bom (fragment): basis of mobility region from pBR322
   5402..5593    -  CDS            rop: Rop protein, which maintains plasmids at low copy number; rop
   5610..5990    +  CDS            YPB1_ECOLX: Protein predicted: Swiss-Prot protein existence level 4. From Escherichia coli.
>Addgene plasmid #163125 | pMAL-c5x_UnaG | addgene full sequence | sequence record 324911 | Addgene NGS Result
GACACCATCGAATGGTGCAAAACCTTTCGCGGTATGGCATGATAGCGCCCGGAAGAGAGTCAATTCAGGG
TGGTGAATGTGAAACCAGTAACGTTATACGATGTCGCAGAGTATGCCGGTGTCTCTTATCAGACCGTTTC
CCGCGTGGTGAACCAGGCCAGCCACGTTTCTGCGAAAACGCGGGAAAAAGTGGAAGCGGCGATGGCGGAG
CTGAATTACATTCCCAACCGCGTGGCACAACAACTGGCGGGCAAACAGTCGTTGCTGATTGGCGTTGCCA
CCTCCAGTCTGGCCCTGCACGCGCCGTCGCAAATTGTCGCGGCGATTAAATCTCGCGCCGATCAACTGGG
TGCCAGCGTGGTGGTGTCGATGGTAGAACGAAGCGGCGTCGAAGCCTGTAAAGCGGCGGTGCACAATCTT
CTCGCGCAACGCGTCAGTGGGCTGATCATTAACTATCCGCTGGATGACCAGGATGCCATTGCTGTGGAAG
CTGCCTGCACTAATGTTCCGGCGTTATTTCTTGATGTCTCTGACCAGACACCCATCAACAGTATTATTTT
CTCCCATGAAGACGGTACGCGACTGGGCGTGGAGCATCTGGTCGCATTGGGTCACCAGCAAATCGCGCTG
TTAGCGGGCCCATTAAGTTCTGTCTCGGCGCGTCTGCGTCTGGCTGGCTGGCATAAATATCTCACTCGCA
ATCAAATTCAGCCGATAGCGGAACGGGAAGGCGACTGGAGTGCCATGTCCGGTTTTCAACAAACCATGCA
AATGCTGAATGAGGGCATCGTTCCCACTGCGATGCTGGTTGCCAACGATCAGATGGCGCTGGGCGCAATG
CGCGCCATTACCGAGTCCGGGCTGCGCGTTGGTGCGGATATTTCGGTAGTGGGATACGACGATACCGAAG
ACAGCTCATGTTATATCCCGCCGTTAACCACCATCAAACAGGATTTTCGCCTGCTGGGGCAAACCAGCGT
GGACCGCTTGCTGCAACTCTCTCAGGGCCAGGCGGTGAAGGGCAATCAGCTGTTGCCCGTCTCACTGGTG
AAAAGAAAAACCACCCTGGCGCCCAATACACAAACCGCCTCTCCCCGCGCGTTGGCCGATTCATTAATGC
AGCTGGCACGACAGGTTTCCCGACTGGAAAGCGGGCAGTGAGCGCAACGCAATTAATGTAAGTTAGCTCA
CTCATTAGGCACAATTCTCATGTTTGACAGCTTATCATCGACTGCACGGTGCACCAATGCTTCTGGCGTC
AGGCAGCCATCGGAAGCTGTGGTATGGCTGTGCAGGTCGTAAATCACTGCATAATTCGTGTCGCTCAAGG
CGCACTCCCGTTCTGGATAATGTTTTTTGCGCCGACATCATAACGGTTCTGGCAAATATTCTGAAATGAG
CTGTTGACAATTAATCATCGGCTCGTATAATGTGTGGAATTGTGAGCGGATAACAATTTCACACAGGAAA
CAGCCAGTCCGTTTAGGTGTTTTCACGAGCAATTGACCAACAAGGACCATAGATTATGAAAATCGAAGAA
GGTAAACTGGTAATCTGGATTAACGGCGATAAAGGCTATAACGGTCTCGCTGAAGTCGGTAAGAAATTCG
AGAAAGATACCGGAATTAAAGTCACCGTTGAGCATCCGGATAAACTGGAAGAGAAATTCCCACAGGTTGC
GGCAACTGGCGATGGCCCTGACATTATCTTCTGGGCACACGACCGCTTTGGTGGCTACGCTCAATCTGGC
CTGTTGGCTGAAATCACCCCGGACAAAGCGTTCCAGGACAAGCTGTATCCGTTTACCTGGGATGCCGTAC
GTTACAACGGCAAGCTGATTGCTTACCCGATCGCTGTTGAAGCGTTATCGCTGATTTATAACAAAGATCT
GCTGCCGAACCCGCCAAAAACCTGGGAAGAGATCCCGGCGCTGGATAAAGAACTGAAAGCGAAAGGTAAG
AGCGCGCTGATGTTCAACCTGCAAGAACCGTACTTCACCTGGCCGCTGATTGCTGCTGACGGGGGTTATG
CGTTCAAGTATGAAAACGGCAAGTACGACATTAAAGACGTGGGCGTGGATAACGCTGGCGCGAAAGCGGG
TCTGACCTTCCTGGTTGACCTGATTAAAAACAAACACATGAATGCAGACACCGATTACTCCATCGCAGAA
GCTGCCTTTAATAAAGGCGAAACAGCGATGACCATCAACGGCCCGTGGGCATGGTCCAACATCGACACCA
GCAAAGTGAATTATGGTGTAACGGTACTGCCGACCTTCAAGGGTCAACCATCCAAACCGTTCGTTGGCGT
GCTGAGCGCAGGTATTAACGCCGCCAGTCCGAACAAAGAGCTGGCAAAAGAGTTCCTCGAAAACTATCTG
CTGACTGATGAAGGTCTGGAAGCGGTTAATAAAGACAAACCGCTGGGTGCCGTAGCGCTGAAGTCTTACG
AGGAAGAGTTGGTGAAAGATCCGCGTATTGCCGCCACTATGGAAAACGCCCAGAAAGGTGAAATCATGCC
GAACATCCCGCAGATGTCCGCTTTCTGGTATGCCGTGCGTACTGCGGTGATCAACGCCGCCAGCGGTCGT
CAGACTGTCGATGAAGCCCTGAAAGACGCGCAGACTAATTCGAGCTCGAACAACAACAACAATAACAATA
ACAACAACCTCGGGATCGAGGGAAGGATTTCACATATGATGGTGGAAAAGTTCGTTGGTACCTGGAAAAT
CGCTGATAGCCATAATTTTGGTGAATATCTGAAGGCGATTGGCGCTCCGAAAGAACTGAGCGATGGTGGC
GACGCTACCACCCCGACCCTGTACATCAGCCAGAAAGATGGTGACAAGATGACCGTGAAAATTGAAAATG
GTCCGCCGACCTTCCTGGATACCCAAGTTAAATTTAAGCTGGGTGAAGAATTCGATGAATTTCCGAGCGA
CCGTCGTAAAGGTGTGAAGAGCGTGGTTAACCTGGTTGGCGAAAAGCTGGTGTATGTTCAGAAGTGGGAC
GGCAAAGAAACCACCTACGTGCGTGAAATCAAAGATGGTAAACTGGTGGTGACCCTGACCATGGGCGACG
TGGTTGCAGTTCGTAGCTATCGTCGTGCGACCGAACATCACCATCACCATCACTAAGGATCCGAATTCCC
TGCAGGTAATTAAATAAGCTTCAAATAAAACGAAAGGCTCAGTCGAAAGACTGGGCCTTTCGTTTTATCT
GTTGTTTGTCGGTGAACGCTCTCCTGAGTAGGACAAATCCGCCGGGAGCGGATTTGAACGTTGCGAAGCA
ACGGCCCGGAGGGTGGCGGGCAGGACGCCCGCCATAAACTGCCAGGCATCAAATTAAGCAGAAGGCCATC
CTGACGGATGGCCTTTTTGCGTTTCTACAAACTCTTTCGGTCCGTTGTTTATTTTTCTAAATACATTCAA
ATATGTATCCGCTCATGAGACAATAACCCTGATAAATGCTTCAATAATATTGAAAAAGGAAGAGTATGAG
TATTCAACATTTCCGTGTCGCCCTTATTCCCTTTTTTGCGGCATTTTGCCTTCCTGTTTTTGCTCACCCA
GAAACGCTGGTGAAAGTAAAAGATGCTGAAGATCAGTTGGGTGCACGAGTGGGTTACATCGAACTGGATC
TCAACAGCGGTAAGATCCTTGAGAGTTTTCGCCCCGAAGAACGTTTCCCAATGATGAGCACTTTTAAAGT
TCTGCTATGTGGCGCGGTATTATCCCGTGTTGACGCCGGGCAAGAGCAACTCGGTCGCCGCATACACTAT
TCTCAGAATGACTTGGTTGAGTACTCACCAGTCACAGAAAAGCATCTTACGGATGGCATGACAGTAAGAG
AATTATGCAGTGCTGCCATAACCATGAGTGATAACACTGCGGCCAACTTACTTCTGACAACGATCGGAGG
ACCGAAGGAGCTAACCGCTTTTTTGCACAACATGGGGGATCATGTAACTCGCCTTGATCGTTGGGAACCG
GAGCTGAATGAAGCCATACCAAACGACGAGCGTGACACCACGATGCCTGTAGCAATGGCAACAACGTTGC
GCAAACTATTAACTGGCGAACTACTTACTCTAGCTTCCCGGCAACAATTAATAGACTGGATGGAGGCGGA
TAAAGTTGCAGGACCACTTCTGCGCTCGGCCCTTCCGGCTGGCTGGTTTATTGCTGATAAATCTGGAGCC
GGTGAGCGTGGGTCTCGCGGTATCATTGCAGCACTGGGGCCAGATGGTAAGCCCTCCCGTATCGTAGTTA
TCTACACGACGGGGAGTCAGGCAACTATGGATGAACGAAATAGACAGATCGCTGAGATAGGTGCCTCACT
GATTAAGCATTGGTAACTGTCAGACCAAGTTTACTCATATATACTTTAGATTGATTTCCTTAGGACTGAG
CGTCAACCCCGTAGAAAAGATCAAAGGATCTTCTTGAGATCCTTTTTTTCTGCGCGTAATCTGCTGCTTG
CAAACAAAAAAACCACCGCTACCAGCGGTGGTTTGTTTGCCGGATCAAGAGCTACCAACTCTTTTTCCGA
AGGTAACTGGCTTCAGCAGAGCGCAGATACCAAATACTGTCCTTCTAGTGTAGCCGTAGTTAGGCCACCA
CTTCAAGAACTCTGTAGCACCGCCTACATACCTCGCTCTGCTAATCCTGTTACCAGTGGCTGCTGCCAGT
GGCGATAAGTCGTGTCTTACCGGGTTGGACTCAAGACGATAGTTACCGGATAAGGCGCAGCGGTCGGGCT
GAACGGGGGGTTCGTGCACACAGCCCAGCTTGGAGCGAACGACCTACACCGAACTGAGATACCTACAGCG
TGAGCTATGAGAAAGCGCCACGCTTCCCGAAGGGAGAAAGGCGGACAGGTATCCGGTAAGCGGCAGGGTC
GGAACAGGAGAGCGCACGAGGGAGCTTCCAGGGGGAAACGCCTGGTATCTTTATAGTCCTGTCGGGTTTC
GCCACCTCTGACTTGAGCGTCGATTTTTGTGATGCTCGTCAGGGGGGCGGAGCCTATGGAAAAACGCCAG
CAACGCGGCCTTTTTACGGTTCCTGGCCTTTTGCTGGCCTTTTGCTCACATGTTCTTTCCTGCGTTATCC
CCTGATTCTGTGGATAACCGTATTACCGCCTTTGAGTGAGCTGATACCGCTCGCCGCAGCCGAACGACCG
AGCGCAGCGAGTCAGTGAGCGAGGAAGCGGAAGAGCGCCTGATGCGGTATTTTCTCCTTACGCATCTGTG
CGGTATTTCACACCGCATATAAGGTGCACTGTGACTGGGTCATGGCTGCGCCCCGACACCCGCCAACACC
CGCTGACGCGCCCTGACGGGCTTGTCTGCTCCCGGCATCCGCTTACAGACAAGCTGTGACCGTCTCCGGG
AGCTGCATGTGTCAGAGGTTTTCACCGTCATCACCGAAACGCGCGAGGCAGCTGCGGTAAAGCTCATCAG
CGTGGTCGTGCAGCGATTCACAGATGTCTGCCTGTTCATCCGCGTCCAGCTCGTTGAGTTTCTCCAGAAG
CGTTAATGTCTGGCTTCTGATAAAGCGGGCCATGTTAAGGGCGGTTTTTTCCTGTTTGGTCACTGATGCC
TCCGTGTAAGGGGGATTTCTGTTCATGGGGGTAATGATACCGATGAAACGAGAGAGGATGCTCACGATAC
GGGTTACTGATGATGAACATGCCCGGTTACTGGAACGTTGTGAGGGTAAACAACTGGCGGTATGGATGCG
GCGGGACCAGAGAAAAATCACTCAGGGTCAATGCCAGCGCTTCGTTAATACAGATGTAGGTGTTCCACAG
GGTAGCCAGCAGCATCCTGCGATGCAGATCCGGAACATAATGGTGCAGGGCGCTGACTTCCGCGTTTCCA
GACTTTACGAAACACGGAAACCGAAGACCATTCATGTTGTTGCTCAGGTCGCAGACGTTTTGCAGCAGCA
GTCGCTTCACGTTCGCTCGCGTATCGGTGATTCATTCTGCTAACCAGTAAGGCAACCCCGCCAGCCTAGC
CGGGTCCTCAACGACAGGAGCACGATCATGCGCACCCGTGGCCAGGACCCAACGCTGCCCGAAATTCC
